>Addgene plasmid #50943 | pAAV-hSyn1-mRuby2-GSG-P2A-GCaMP6f-WPRE-pA | depositor full sequence | sequence record 76642 | pAAV-hSyn1-mRuby2-GSG-P2A-GCaMP6f-WPRE-pA sequence 6756 bps
CTGCAGAGGGCCCTGCGTATGAGTGCAAGTGGGTTTTAGGACCAGGATGAGGCGGGGTGGGGGTGCCTAC
CTGACGACCGACCCCGACCCACTGGACAAGCACCCAACCCCCATTCCCCAAATTGCGCATCCCCTATCAG
AGAGGGGGAGGGGAAACAGGATGCGGCGAGGCGCGTGCGCACTGCCAGCTTCAGCACCGCGGACAGTGCC
TTCGCCCCCGCCTGGCGGCGCGCGCCACCGCCGCCTCAGCACTGAAGGCGCGCTGACGTCACTCGCCGGT
CCCCCGCAAACTCCCCTTCCCGGCCACCTTGGTCGCGTCCGCGCCGCCGCCGGCCCAGCCGGACCGCACC
ACGCGAGGCGCGAGATAGGGGGGCACGGGCGCGACCATCTGCGCTGCGGCGCCGGCGACTCAGCGCTGCC
TCAGTCTGCGGTGGGCAGCGGAGGAGTCGTGTCGTGCCTGAGAGCGCAGTCGAATTCAAGCTGCTAGCAA
GGATCCACCCGCCACCTACCGGTCCTAGGGCCACCATGGTGTCTAAGGGCGAAGAGCTGATCAAGGAAAA
TATGCGTATGAAGGTGGTCATGGAAGGTTCGGTCAACGGCCACCAATTCAAATGCACAGGTGAAGGAGAA
GGCAATCCGTACATGGGAACTCAAACCATGAGGATCAAAGTCATCGAGGGAGGACCCCTGCCATTTGCCT
TTGACATTCTTGCCACGTCGTTCATGTATGGCAGCCGTACTTTTATCAAGTACCCGAAAGGCATTCCTGA
TTTCTTTAAACAGTCCTTTCCTGAGGGTTTTACTTGGGAAAGAGTTACGAGATACGAAGATGGTGGAGTC
GTCACCGTCATGCAGGACACCAGCCTTGAGGATGGCTGTCTCGTTTACCACGTCCAAGTCAGAGGGGTAA
ACTTTCCCTCCAATGGTCCCGTGATGCAGAAGAAGACCAAGGGTTGGGAGCCTAATACAGAGATGATGTA
TCCAGCAGATGGTGGTCTGAGGGGATACACTCATATGGCACTGAAAGTTGATGGTGGTGGCCATCTGTCT
TGCTCTTTCGTAACAACTTACAGGTCAAAAAAGACCGTCGGGAACATCAAGATGCCCGGTATCCATGCCG
TTGATCACCGCCTGGAAAGGTTAGAGGAAAGTGACAATGAAATGTTCGTAGTACAACGCGAACACGCAGT
TGCCAAGTTCGCCGGGCTTGGTGGTGGGATGGACGAGCTGTACAAGGGATCCGGAGCCACGAACTTCTCT
CTGTTAAAGCAAGCAGGAGACGTGGAAGAAAACCCCGGTCCTGGTTCTCATCATCATCATCATCATGGTA
TGGCTAGCATGACTGGTGGACAGCAAATGGGTCGGGATCTGTACGACGATGACGATAAGGATCTCGCCAC
CATGGTCGACTCATCACGTCGTAAGTGGAATAAGACAGGTCACGCAGTCAGAGCTATAGGTCGGCTGAGC
TCACTCGAGAACGTCTATATCAAGGCCGACAAGCAGAAGAACGGCATCAAGGCGAACTTCAAGATCCGCC
ACAACATCGAGGACGGCGGCGTGCAGCTCGCCTACCACTACCAGCAGAACACCCCCATCGGCGACGGCCC
CGTGCTGCTGCCCGACAACCACTACCTGAGCGTGCAGTCCAAACTTTCGAAAGACCCCAACGAGAAGCGC
GATCACATGGTCCTGCTGGAGTTCGTGACCGCCGCCGGGATCACTCTCGGCATGGACGAGCTGTACAAGG
GCGGTACCGGAGGGAGCATGGTGAGCAAGGGCGAGGAGCTGTTCACCGGGGTGGTGCCCATCCTGGTCGA
GCTGGACGGCGACGTAAACGGCCACAAGTTCAGCGTGTCCGGCGAGGGTGAGGGCGATGCCACCTACGGC
AAGCTGACCCTGAAGTTCATCTGCACCACCGGCAAGCTGCCCGTGCCCTGGCCCACCCTCGTGACCACCC
TGACCTACGGCGTGCAGTGCTTCAGCCGCTACCCCGACCACATGAAGCAGCACGACTTCTTCAAGTCCGC
CATGCCCGAAGGCTACATCCAGGAGCGCACCATCTTCTTCAAGGACGACGGCAACTACAAGACCCGCGCC
GAGGTGAAGTTCGAGGGCGACACCCTGGTGAACCGCATCGAGCTGAAGGGCATCGACTTCAAGGAGGACG
GCAACATCCTGGGGCACAAGCTGGAGTACAACCTGCCGGACCAACTGACTGAAGAGCAGATCGCAGAATT
TAAAGAGGAATTCTCCCTATTTGACAAGGACGGGGATGGGACAATAACAACCAAGGAGCTGGGGACGGTG
ATGCGGTCTCTGGGGCAGAACCCCACAGAAGCAGAGCTGCAGGACATGATCAATGAAGTAGATGCCGACG
GTGACGGCACAATCGACTTCCCTGAGTTCCTGACAATGATGGCAAGAAAAATGAAATACAGGGACACGGA
AGAAGAAATTAGAGAAGCGTTCGGTGTGTTTGATAAGGATGGCAATGGCTACATCAGTGCAGCAGAGCTT
CGCCACGTGATGACAAACCTTGGAGAGAAGTTAACAGATGAAGAGGTTGATGAAATGATCAGGGAAGCAG
ACATCGATGGGGATGGTCAGGTAAACTACGAAGAGTTTGTACAAATGATGACAGCGAAGTAAGCGGCCGC
ACTAGCTAGTGCGGCCGCTTATGAAAGCTATCGATAATCAACCTCTGGATTACAAAATTTGTGAAAGATT
GACTGGTATTCTTAACTATGTTGCTCCTTTTACGCTATGTGGATACGCTGCTTTAATGCCTTTGTATCAT
GCTATTGCTTCCCGTATGGCTTTCATTTTCTCCTCCTTGTATAAATCCTGGTTGCTGTCTCTTTATGAGG
AGTTGTGGCCCGTTGTCAGGCAACGTGGCGTGGTGTGCACTGTGTTTGCTGACGCAACCCCCACTGGTTG
GGGCATTGCCACCACCTGTCAGCTCCTTTCCGGGACTTTCGCTTTCCCCCTCCCTATTGCCACGGCGGAA
CTCATCGCCGCCTGCCTTGCCCGCTGCTGGACAGGGGCTCGGCTGTTGGGCACTGACAATTCCGTGGTGT
TGTCGGGGAAATCATCGTCCTTTCCTTGGCTGCTCGCCTGTGTTGCCACCTGGATTCTGCGCGGGACGTC
CTTCTGCTACGTCCCTTCGGCCCTCAATCCAGCGGACCTTCCTTCCCGCGGCCTGCTGCCGGCTCTGCGG
CCTCTTCCGCGTCTTCGCCTTCGCCCTCAGACGAGTCGGATCTCCCTTTGGGCCGCCTCCCCGCATCGAT
ACCGTCGACCTCGACCCGGGCGGCCGCTTCGAGCAGACATGATAAGATACATTGATGAGTTTGGACAAAC
CACAACTAGAATGCAGTGAAAAAAATGCTTTATTTGTGAAATTTGTGATGCTATTGCTTTATTTGTAACC
ATTATAAGCTGCAATAAACAAGTTAACAACAACAATTGCATTCATTTTATGTTTCAGGTTCAGGGGGAGA
TGTGGGAGGTTTTTTAAAGCAAGTAAAACCTCTACAAATGTGGTAAAATCGATAAGGATCTTCCTAGAGC
ATGGCTACGTAGATAAGTAGCATGGCGGGTTAATCATTAACTACAAGGAACCCCTAGTGATGGAGTTGGC
CACTCCCTCTCTGCGCGCTCGCTCGCTCACTGAGGCCGGGCGACCAAAGGTCGCCCGACGCCCGGGCTTT
GCCCGGGCGGCCTCAGTGAGCGAGCGAGCGCGCAGCCTTAATTAACCTAATTCACTGGCCGTCGTTTTAC
AACGTCGTGACTGGGAAAACCCTGGCGTTACCCAACTTAATCGCCTTGCAGCACATCCCCCTTTCGCCAG
CTGGCGTAATAGCGAAGAGGCCCGCACCGATCGCCCTTCCCAACAGTTGCGCAGCCTGAATGGCGAATGG
G
[124 nt withheld, positions 3922-4045]
C
[91 nt withheld, positions 4047-4137]
A
[49 nt withheld, positions 4139-4187]
CCTTTGACGTTGGAGTCCACGTTCTTTAATAGTGGACTCTTGTTCCAAACTGGAACAACACTCAACCCTA
TCTCGGTCTATTCTTTTGATTTATAAGGGATTTTGCCGATTTCGGCCTATTGGTTAAAAAATGAGCTGAT
TTAACAAAAATTTAACGCGAATTTTAACAAAATATTAACGCTTACAATTTAGGTGGCACTTTTCGGGGAA
ATGTGCGCGGAACCCCTATTTGTTTATTTTTCTAAATACATTCAAATATGTATCCGCTCATGAGACAATA
ACCCTGATAAATGCTTCAATAATATTGAAAAAGGAAGAGTATGAGTATTCAACATTTCCGTGTCGCCCTT
ATTCCCTTTTTTGCGGCATTTTGCCTTCCTGTTTTTGCTCACCCAGAAACGCTGGTGAAAGTAAAAGATG
CTGAAGATCAGTTGGGTGCACGAGTGGGTTACATCGAACTGGATCTCAACAGCGGTAAGATCCTTGAGAG
TTTTCGCCCCGAAGAACGTTTTCCAATGATGAGCACTTTTAAAGTTCTGCTATGTGGCGCGGTATTATCC
CGTATTGACGCCGGGCAAGAGCAACTCGGTCGCCGCATACACTATTCTCAGAATGACTTGGTTGAGTACT
CACCAGTCACAGAAAAGCATCTTACGGATGGCATGACAGTAAGAGAATTATGCAGTGCTGCCATAACCAT
GAGTGATAACACTGCGGCCAACTTACTTCTGACAACGATCGGAGGACCGAAGGAGCTAACCGCTTTTTTG
CACAACATGGGGGATCATGTAACTCGCCTTGATCGTTGGGAACCGGAGCTGAATGAAGCCATACCAAACG
ACGAGCGTGACACCACGATGCCTGTAGCAATGGCAACAACGTTGCGCAAACTATTAACTGGCGAACTACT
TACTCTAGCTTCCCGGCAACAATTAATAGACTGGATGGAGGCGGATAAAGTTGCAGGACCACTTCTGCGC
TCGGCCCTTCCGGCTGGCTGGTTTATTGCTGATAAATCTGGAGCCGGTGAGCGTGGGTCTCGCGGTATCA
TTGCAGCACTGGGGCCAGATGGTAAGCCCTCCCGTATCGTAGTTATCTACACGACGGGGAGTCAGGCAAC
TATGGATGAACGAAATAGACAGATCGCTGAGATAGGTGCCTCACTGATTAAGCATTGGTAACTGTCAGAC
CAAGTTTACTCATATATACTTTAGATTGATTTAAAACTTCATTTTTAATTTAAAAGGATCTAGGTGAAGA
TCCTTTTTGATAATCTCATGACCAAAATCCCTTAACGTGAGTTTTCGTTCCACTGAGCGTCAGACCCCGT
AGAAAAGATCAAAGGATCTTCTTGAGATCCTTTTTTTCTGCGCGTAATCTGCTGCTTGCAAACAAAAAAA
CCACCGCTACCAGCGGTGGTTTGTTTGCCGGATCAAGAGCTACCAACTCTTTTTCCGAAGGTAACTGGCT
TCAGCAGAGCGCAGATACCAAATACTGTTCTTCTAGTGTAGCCGTAGTTAGGCCACCACTTCAAGAACTC
TGTAGCACCGCCTACATACCTCGCTCTGCTAATCCTGTTACCAGTGGCTGCTGCCAGTGGCGATAAGTCG
TGTCTTACCGGGTTGGACTCAAGACGATAGTTACCGGATAAGGCGCAGCGGTCGGGCTGAACGGGGGGTT
CGTGCACACAGCCCAGCTTGGAGCGAACGACCTACACCGAACTGAGATACCTACAGCGTGAGCTATGAGA
AAGCGCCACGCTTCCCGAAGGGAGAAAGGCGGACAGGTATCCGGTAAGCGGCAGGGTCGGAACAGGAGAG
CGCACGAGGGAGCTTCCAGGGGGAAACGCCTGGTATCTTTATAGTCCTGTCGGGTTTCGCCACCTCTGAC
TTGAGCGTCGATTTTTGTGATGCTCGTCAGGGGGGCGGAGCCTATGGAAAAACGCCAGCAACGCGGCCTT
TTTACGGTTCCTGGCCTTTTGCTGGCCTTTTGCTCACATGTTCTTTCCTGCGTTATCCCCTGATTCTGTG
GATAACCGTATTACCGCCTTTGAGTGAGCTGATACCGCTCGCCGCAGCCGAACGACCGAGCGCAGCGAGT
CAGTGAGCGAGGAAGCGGAAGAGCGCCCAATACGCAAACCGCCTCTCCCCGCGCGTTGGCCGATTCATTA
ATGCAGCTGGCACGACAGGTTTCCCGACTGGAAAGCGGGCAGTGAGCGCAACGCAATTAATGTGAGTTAG
CTCACTCATTAGGCACCCCAGGCTTTACACTTTATGCTTCCGGCTCGTATGTTGTGTGGAATTGTGAGCG
GATAACAATTTCACACAGGAAACAGCTATGACCATGATTACGCCAGATTTAATTAAGGCCTTAATTAGGC
TGCGCGCTCGCTCGCTCACTGAGGCCGCCCGGGCAAAGCCCGGGCGTCGGGCGACCTTTGGTCGCCCGGC
CTCAGTGAGCGAGCGAGCGCGCAGAGAGGGAGTGGCCAACTCCATCACTAGGGGTTCCTTGTAGTTAATG
ATTAACCCGCCATGCTACTTATCTACGTAGCCATGCTCTAGGAAGATCT
Features (pLannotate 1.2.2; 19 found; start..end, strand, type, name):
     22..469     +  promoter       hSyn promoter: human synapsin I promoter; confers neuron-specific expression (Kügler et al., 2003)
    526..1236    +  CDS            mRuby2: mRuby2 is a basic (constitutively fluorescent) red fluorescent protein published in 2012, derived from Entacmaea quadricolor. It has moderate acid sensitivity.
   1246..1302    +  CDS            P2A: 2A peptide from porcine teschovirus-1 polyprotein Eukaryotic ribosomes fail to insert a peptide bond between the Gly and Pro residues, yielding separate polypeptides.
   1303..2650    +  CDS            GCaMP6f (fragment): improved fluorescent protein-based calcium sensor (Chen et al., 2013)
   2696..3284    +  misc_feature   WPRE: woodchuck hepatitis virus posttranscriptional regulatory element
   3285..3304    +  misc_feature   MCS (fragment): pBluescript multiple cloning site
   3333..3454    -  polyA_signal   SV40 poly(A) signal: SV40 polyadenylation signal
   3477..3545    -  CDS            large T antigen (fragment): large T antigen from SV40 (simian virus 40)
   3616..3746    +  repeat_region  AAV2 ITR (fragment): inverted terminal repeat of adeno-associated virus serotype 2 inverted
   3760..3917    +  CDS            lacZα (fragment): LacZα fragment of β-galactosidase; lacZ fragment
   3922..4350    +  rep_origin     f1 ori (sequence partly withheld): f1 bacteriophage origin of replication; arrow indicates direction of (+) strand synthesis
   4403..4507    +  promoter       AmpR promoter: bla
   4508..5368    +  CDS            AmpR: β-lactamase; bla; confers resistance to ampicillin, carbenicillin, and related antibiotics
   5539..6127    +  rep_origin     ori: high-copy-number ColE1/pMB1/pBR322/pUC origin of replication
   6310..6402    +  CDS            lacI (fragment): lac repressor; lacI; The lac repressor binds to the lac operator to inhibit transcription in E. coli. This inhibition can be relieved by adding lactose or isopropyl-β-D-thiogalactopyranoside (IPTG).
   6415..6436    +  protein_bind   CAP binding site: CAP binding activates transcription in the presence of cAMP. E. coli catabolite activator protein
   6451..6481    +  promoter       lac promoter: promoter for the E. coli lac operon
   6489..6505    +  protein_bind   lac operator: The lac repressor binds to the lac operator to inhibit transcription in E. coli. This inhibition can be relieved by adding lactose or isopropyl-β-D-thiogalactopyranoside (IPTG). lac repressor encoded by lacI
   6566..6696    -  repeat_region  AAV2 ITR (fragment): inverted terminal repeat of adeno-associated virus serotype 2 inverted
