>Addgene plasmid #50943 | pAAV-hSyn1-mRuby2-GSG-P2A-GCaMP6f-WPRE-pA | addgene full sequence | sequence record 108519 | Addgene Assembled Sequence
CTGCAGAGGGCCCTGCGTATGAGTGCAAGTGGGTTTTAGGACCAGGATGAGGCGGGGTGGGGGTGCCTAC
CTGACGACCGACCCCGACCCACTGGACAAGCACCCAACCCCCATTCCCCAAATTGCGCATCCCCTATCAG
AGAGGGGGAGGGGAAACAGGATGCGGCGAGGCGCGTGCGCACTGCCAGCTTCAGCACCGCGGACAGTGCC
TTCGCCCCCGCCTGGCGGCGCGCGCCACCGCCGCCTCAGCACTGAAGGCGCGCTGACGTCACTCGCCGGT
CCCCCGCAAACTCCCCTTCCCGGCCACCTTGGTCGCGTCCGCGCCGCCGCCGGCCCAGCCGGACCGCACC
ACGCGAGGCGCGAGATAGGGGGGCACGGGCGCGACCATCTGCGCTGCGGCGCCGGCGACTCAGCGCTGCC
TCAGTCTGCGGTGGGCAGCGGAGGAGTCGTGTCGTGCCTGAGAGCGCAGTCGAATTCAAGCTGCTAGCTA
GTACCGGTCCTAGGGCCACCATGGTGTCTAAGGGCGAAGAGCTGATCAAGGAAAATATGCGTATGAAGGT
GGTCATGGAAGGTTCGGTCAACGGCCACCAATTCAAATGCACAGGTGAAGGAGAAGGCAATCCGTACATG
GGAACTCAAACCATGAGGATCAAAGTCATCGAGGGAGGACCCCTGCCATTTGCCTTTGACATTCTTGCCA
CGTCGTTCATGTATGGCAGCCGTACTTTTATCAAGTACCCGAAAGGCATTCCTGATTTCTTTAAACAGTC
CTTTCCTGAGGGTTTTACTTGGGAAAGAGTTACGAGATACGAAGATGGTGGAGTCGTCACCGTCATGCAG
GACACCAGCCTTGAGGATGGCTGTCTCGTTTACCACGTCCAAGTCAGAGGGGTAAACTTTCCCTCCAATG
GTCCCGTGATGCAGAAGAAGACCAAGGGTTGGGAGCCTAATACAGAGATGATGTATCCAGCAGATGGTGG
TCTGAGGGGATACACTCATATGGCACTGAAAGTTGATGGTGGTGGCCATCTGTCTTGCTCTTTCGTAACA
ACTTACAGGTCAAAAAAGACCGTCGGGAACATCAAGATGCCCGGTATCCATGCCGTTGATCACCGCCTGG
AAAGGTTAGAGGAAAGTGACAATGAAATGTTCGTAGTACAACGCGAACACGCAGTTGCCAAGTTCGCCGG
GCTTGGTGGTGGGATGGACGAGCTGTACAAGGGATCCGGAGCCACGAACTTCTCTCTGTTAAAGCAAGCA
GGAGACGTGGAAGAAAACCCCGGTCCTGGTTCTCATCATCATCATCATCATGGTATGGCTAGCATGACTG
GTGGACAGCAAATGGGTCGGGATCTGTACGACGATGACGATAAGGATCTCGCCACCATGGTCGACTCATC
ACGTCGTAAGTGGAATAAGACAGGTCACGCAGTCAGAGCTATAGGTCGGCTGAGCTCACTCGAGAACGTC
TATATCAAGGCCGACAAGCAGAAGAACGGCATCAAGGCGAACTTCAAGATCCGCCACAACATCGAGGACG
GCGGCGTGCAGCTCGCCTACCACTACCAGCAGAACACCCCCATCGGCGACGGCCCCGTGCTGCTGCCCGA
CAACCACTACCTGAGCGTGCAGTCCAAACTTTCGAAAGACCCCAACGAGAAGCGCGATCACATGGTCCTG
CTGGAGTTCGTGACCGCCGCCGGGATCACTCTCGGCATGGACGAGCTGTACAAGGGCGGTACCGGAGGGA
GCATGGTGAGCAAGGGCGAGGAGCTGTTCACCGGGGTGGTGCCCATCCTGGTCGAGCTGGACGGCGACGT
AAACGGCCACAAGTTCAGCGTGTCCGGCGAGGGTGAGGGCGATGCCACCTACGGCAAGCTGACCCTGAAG
TTCATCTGCACCACCGGCAAGCTGCCCGTGCCCTGGCCCACCCTCGTGACCACCCTGACCTACGGCGTGC
AGTGCTTCAGCCGCTACCCCGACCACATGAAGCAGCACGACTTCTTCAAGTCCGCCATGCCCGAAGGCTA
CATCCAGGAGCGCACCATCTTCTTCAAGGACGACGGCAACTACAAGACCCGCGCCGAGGTGAAGTTCGAG
GGCGACACCCTGGTGAACCGCATCGAGCTGAAGGGCATCGACTTCAAGGAGGACGGCAACATCCTGGGGC
ACAAGCTGGAGTACAACCTGCCGGACCAACTGACTGAAGAGCAGATCGCAGAATTTAAAGAGGAATTCTC
CCTATTTGACAAGGACGGGGATGGGACAATAACAACCAAGGAGCTGGGGACGGTGATGCGGTCTCTGGGG
CAGAACCCCACAGAAGCAGAGCTGCAGGACATGATCAATGAAGTAGATGCCGACGGTGACGGCACAATCG
ACTTCCCTGAGTTCCTGACAATGATGGCAAGAAAAATGAAATACAGGGACACGGAAGAAGAAATTAGAGA
AGCGTTCGGTGTGTTTGATAAGGATGGCAATGGCTACATCAGTGCAGCAGAGCTTCGCCACGTGATGACA
AACCTTGGAGAGAAGTTAACAGATGAAGAGGTTGATGAAATGATCAGGGAAGCAGACATCGATGGGGATG
GTCAGGTAAACTACGAAGAGTTTGTACAAATGATGACAGCGAAGTAAGCGGCCGCACTAGAGCTTATCGA
TAATCAACCTCTGGATTACAAAATTTGTGAAAGATTGACTGGTATTCTTAACTATGTTGCTCCTTTTACG
CTATGTGGATACGCTGCTTTAATGCCTTTGTATCATGCTATTGCTTCCCGTATGGCTTTCATTTTCTCCT
CCTTGTATAAATCCTGGTTGCTGTCTCTTTATGAGGAGTTGTGGCCCGTTGTCAGGCAACGTGGCGTGGT
GTGCACTGTGTTTGCTGACGCAACCCCCACTGGTTGGGGCATTGCCACCACCTGTCAGCTCCTTTCCGGG
ACTTTCGCTTTCCCCCTCCCTATTGCCACGGCGGAACTCATCGCCGCCTGCCTTGCCCGCTGCTGGACAG
GGGCTCGGCTGTTGGGCACTGACAATTCCGTGGTGTTGTCGGGGAAATCATCGTCCTTTCCTTGGCTGCT
CGCCTGTGTTGCCACCTGGATTCTGCGCGGGACGTCCTTCTGCTACGTCCCTTCGGCCCTCAATCCAGCG
GACCTTCCTTCCCGCGGCCTGCTGCCGGCTCTGCGGCCTCTTCCGCGTCTTCGCCTTCGCCCTCAGACGA
GTCGGATCTCCCTTTGGGCCGCCTCCCCGCATCGATACCGTCGACCTCGACCCGGGCGGCCGCTTCGAGC
AGACATGATAAGATACATTGATGAGTTTGGACAAACCACAACTAGAATGCAGTGAAAAAAATGCTTTATT
TGTGAAATTTGTGATGCTATTGCTTTATTTGTAACCATTATAAGCTGCAATAAACAAGTTAACAACAACA
ATTGCATTCATTTTATGTTTCAGGTTCAGGGGGAGATGTGGGAGGTTTTTTAAAGCAAGTAAAACCTCTA
CAAATGTGGTAAAATCGATAAGGATCTTCCTAGAGCATGGCTACGTAGATAAGTAGCATGGCGGGTTAAT
CATTAACTACAAGGAACCCCTAGTGATGGAGTTGGCCACTCCCTCTCTGCGCGCTCGCTCGCTCACTGAG
GCCGGGCGACCAAAGGTCGCCCGACGCCCGGGCTTTGCCCGGGCGGCCTCAGTGAGCGAGCGAGCGCGCA
GCCTTAATTAACCTAATTCACTGGCCGTCGTTTTACAACGTCGTGACTGGGAAAACCCTGGCGTTACCCA
ACTTAATCGCCTTGCAGCACATCCCCCTTTCGCCAGCTGGCGTAATAGCGAAGAGGCCCGCACCGATCGC
CCTTCCCAACAGTTGCGCAGCCTGAATGGCGAATGGG
[124 nt withheld, positions 3888-4011]
C
[91 nt withheld, positions 4013-4103]
A
[49 nt withheld, positions 4105-4153]
CCTTTGACGTTGGAGTCCACGTTCTTTAATAGTGGACTCTTGTTCCAAACTGGAACAACACTCAACCCTA
TCTCGGTCTATTCTTTTGATTTATAAGGGATTTTGCCGATTTCGGCCTATTGGTTAAAAAATGAGCTGAT
TTAACAAAAATTTAACGCGAATTTTAACAAAATATTAACGCTTACAATTTAGGTGGCACTTTTCGGGGAA
ATGTGCGCGGAACCCCTATTTGTTTATTTTTCTAAATACATTCAAATATGTATCCGCTCATGAGACAATA
ACCCTGATAAATGCTTCAATAATATTGAAAAAGGAAGAGTATGAGTATTCAACATTTCCGTGTCGCCCTT
ATTCCCTTTTTTGCGGCATTTTGCCTTCCTGTTTTTGCTCACCCAGAAACGCTGGTGAAAGTAAAAGATG
CTGAAGATCAGTTGGGTGCACGAGTGGGTTACATCGAACTGGATCTCAACAGCGGTAAGATCCTTGAGAG
TTTTCGCCCCGAAGAACGTTTTCCAATGATGAGCACTTTTAAAGTTCTGCTATGTGGCGCGGTATTATCC
CGTATTGACGCCGGGCAAGAGCAACTCGGTCGCCGCATACACTATTCTCAGAATGACTTGGTTGAGTACT
CACCAGTCACAGAAAAGCATCTTACGGATGGCATGACAGTAAGAGAATTATGCAGTGCTGCCATAACCAT
GAGTGATAACACTGCGGCCAACTTACTTCTGACAACGATCGGAGGACCGAAGGAGCTAACCGCTTTTTTG
CACAACATGGGGGATCATGTAACTCGCCTTGATCGTTGGGAACCGGAGCTGAATGAAGCCATACCAAACG
ACGAGCGTGACACCACGATGCCTGTAGCAATGGCAACAACGTTGCGCAAACTATTAACTGGCGAACTACT
TACTCTAGCTTCCCGGCAACAATTAATAGACTGGATGGAGGCGGATAAAGTTGCAGGACCACTTCTGCGC
TCGGCCCTTCCGGCTGGCTGGTTTATTGCTGATAAATCTGGAGCCGGTGAGCGTGGGTCTCGCGGTATCA
TTGCAGCACTGGGGCCAGATGGTAAGCCCTCCCGTATCGTAGTTATCTACACGACGGGGAGTCAGGCAAC
TATGGATGAACGAAATAGACAGATCGCTGAGATAGGTGCCTCACTGATTAAGCATTGGTAACTGTCAGAC
CAAGTTTACTCATATATACTTTAGATTGATTTAAAACTTCATTTTTAATTTAAAAGGATCTAGGTGAAGA
TCCTTTTTGATAATCTCATGACCAAAATCCCTTAACGTGAGTTTTCGTTCCACTGAGCGTCAGACCCCGT
AGAAAAGATCAAAGGATCTTCTTGAGATCCTTTTTTTCTGCGCGTAATCTGCTGCTTGCAAACAAAAAAA
CCACCGCTACCAGCGGTGGTTTGTTTGCCGGATCAAGAGCTACCAACTCTTTTTCCGAAGGTAACTGGCT
TCAGCAGAGCGCAGATACCAAATACTGTTCTTCTAGTGTAGCCGTAGTTAGGCCACCACTTCAAGAACTC
TGTAGCACCGCCTACATACCTCGCTCTGCTAATCCTGTTACCAGTGGCTGCTGCCAGTGGCGATAAGTCG
TGTCTTACCGGGTTGGACTCAAGACGATAGTTACCGGATAAGGCGCAGCGGTCGGGCTGAACGGGGGGTT
CGTGCACACAGCCCAGCTTGGAGCGAACGACCTACACCGAACTGAGATACCTACAGCGTGAGCTATGAGA
AAGCGCCACGCTTCCCGAAGGGAGAAAGGCGGACAGGTATCCGGTAAGCGGCAGGGTCGGAACAGGAGAG
CGCACGAGGGAGCTTCCAGGGGGAAACGCCTGGTATCTTTATAGTCCTGTCGGGTTTCGCCACCTCTGAC
TTGAGCGTCGATTTTTGTGATGCTCGTCAGGGGGGCGGAGCCTATGGAAAAACGCCAGCAACGCGGCCTT
TTTACGGTTCCTGGCCTTTTGCTGGCCTTTTGCTCACATGTTCTTTCCTGCGTTATCCCCTGATTCTGTG
GATAACCGTATTACCGCCTTTGAGTGAGCTGATACCGCTCGCCGCAGCCGAACGACCGAGCGCAGCGAGT
CAGTGAGCGAGGAAGCGGAAGAGCGCCCAATACGCAAACCGCCTCTCCCCGCGCGTTGGCCGATTCATTA
ATGCAGCTGGCACGACAGGTTTCCCGACTGGAAAGCGGGCAGTGAGCGCAACGCAATTAATGTGAGTTAG
CTCACTCATTAGGCACCCCAGGCTTTACACTTTATGCTTCCGGCTCGTATGTTGTGTGGAATTGTGAGCG
GATAACAATTTCACACAGGAAACAGCTATGACCATGATTACGCCAGATTTAATTAAGGCCTTAATTAGGC
TGCGCGCTCGCTCGCTCACTGAGGCCGCCCGGGCAAAGCCCGGGCGTCGGGCGACCTTTGGTCGCCCGGC
CTCAGTGAGCGAGCGAGCGCGCAGAGAGGGAGTGGCCAACTCCATCACTAGGGGTTCCTTGTAGTTAATG
ATTAACCCGCCATGCTACTTATCTACGTAGCCATGCTCTAGGAAGATCT
Features (pLannotate 1.2.2; 19 found; start..end, strand, type, name):
     22..469     +  promoter       hSyn promoter: human synapsin I promoter; confers neuron-specific expression (Kügler et al., 2003)
    511..1221    +  CDS            mRuby2: mRuby2 is a basic (constitutively fluorescent) red fluorescent protein published in 2012, derived from Entacmaea quadricolor. It has moderate acid sensitivity.
   1231..1287    +  CDS            P2A: 2A peptide from porcine teschovirus-1 polyprotein Eukaryotic ribosomes fail to insert a peptide bond between the Gly and Pro residues, yielding separate polypeptides.
   1288..2635    +  CDS            GCaMP6f (fragment): improved fluorescent protein-based calcium sensor (Chen et al., 2013)
   2662..3250    +  misc_feature   WPRE: woodchuck hepatitis virus posttranscriptional regulatory element
   3251..3270    +  misc_feature   MCS (fragment): pBluescript multiple cloning site
   3299..3420    -  polyA_signal   SV40 poly(A) signal: SV40 polyadenylation signal
   3443..3511    -  CDS            large T antigen (fragment): large T antigen from SV40 (simian virus 40)
   3582..3712    +  repeat_region  AAV2 ITR (fragment): inverted terminal repeat of adeno-associated virus serotype 2 inverted
   3726..3883    +  CDS            lacZα (fragment): LacZα fragment of β-galactosidase; lacZ fragment
   3888..4316    +  rep_origin     f1 ori (sequence partly withheld): f1 bacteriophage origin of replication; arrow indicates direction of (+) strand synthesis
   4369..4473    +  promoter       AmpR promoter: bla
   4474..5334    +  CDS            AmpR: β-lactamase; bla; confers resistance to ampicillin, carbenicillin, and related antibiotics
   5505..6093    +  rep_origin     ori: high-copy-number ColE1/pMB1/pBR322/pUC origin of replication
   6276..6368    +  CDS            lacI (fragment): lac repressor; lacI; The lac repressor binds to the lac operator to inhibit transcription in E. coli. This inhibition can be relieved by adding lactose or isopropyl-β-D-thiogalactopyranoside (IPTG).
   6381..6402    +  protein_bind   CAP binding site: CAP binding activates transcription in the presence of cAMP. E. coli catabolite activator protein
   6417..6447    +  promoter       lac promoter: promoter for the E. coli lac operon
   6455..6471    +  protein_bind   lac operator: The lac repressor binds to the lac operator to inhibit transcription in E. coli. This inhibition can be relieved by adding lactose or isopropyl-β-D-thiogalactopyranoside (IPTG). lac repressor encoded by lacI
   6532..6662    -  repeat_region  AAV2 ITR (fragment): inverted terminal repeat of adeno-associated virus serotype 2 inverted
