[The description below was written by a language model from this plasmid's Addgene catalogue record, the feature table of its GenBank file and pLannotate feature annotations shown in this document.]
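Description:
pAAV-hSyn1-mRuby2-GSG-P2A-GCaMP6f-WPRE-pA is an adeno-associated virus transfer plasmid of about 6.8 kb, built on a pAAV backbone for neuron-targeted co-expression of a red structural fluorophore and a green calcium indicator. In E. coli it is selected with ampicillin (β-lactamase under its own promoter) and replicates from a ColE1/pUC-type origin. The catalogue lists it as low copy even though the origin is annotated as a high-copy type. The backbone also carries an f1 phage origin and pBluescript-derived remnants (lacZα and lacI fragments, lac promoter and operator) that play no part in the payload. A recombination-deficient host is recommended because the ITRs are prone to rearrangement.

Two AAV2 inverted terminal repeats, both annotated as fragments, flank the expression cassette and provide the cis signals for replication and packaging into AAV particles. Between them, the human synapsin I promoter restricts expression to neurons and drives a single open reading frame of mRuby2, a GSG linker, a P2A peptide and GCaMP6f. Ribosomal skipping at the P2A releases the two proteins separately from one transcript, in roughly equal amounts. A WPRE enhances transcript stability and expression, and an SV40 polyadenylation signal ends the message. mRuby2 gives a calcium-independent red signal, useful for identifying and re-finding cells and for ratiometric normalisation. GCaMP6f reports activity-dependent calcium transients. The associated publication applied this design to following individual visual cortex neurons over time.

The depositor and repository full sequences differ by about 34 nt but annotate identically, and the depositor says the differences have no functional consequence. The GenBank record covers only 6,265 bp and annotates no ITRs.
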