Addgene plasmid #50943: pAAV-hSyn1-mRuby2-GSG-P2A-GCaMP6f-WPRE-pA
Purpose: Bicistronic vector expressing mRuby2 and GCaMP6f from a single open reading frame.
Depositing lab: Tobias Bonhoeffer & Mark Huebener & Tobias Rose. Depositing organization: Max Planck Institute for Biological Intelligence. Publication: Cell-specific restoration of stimulus preference after monocular deprivation in the visual cortex. Rose T, Jaepel J, Hubener M, Bonhoeffer T. Science. 2016 Jun 10;352(6291):1319-22. doi: 10.1126/science.aad3358. PubMed 27284193.
Backbone
  Vector backbone: pAAV
  Total vector size (bp): 6756
  Vector type: AAV
Growth in bacteria
  Bacterial resistance: Ampicillin, 100 μg/mL
  Growth temperature: 37°C
  Growth strain: NEB Stable
  Growth instructions: Due to ease of recombination, AAV and lentivirus vectors should be amplified in a recombination deficient bacteria strain such as Invitrogen's OneShot Stbl3 cells. Check for integrety of ITR sites with SmaI digest.
  Copy number: Low Copy
Gene/Insert
  Gene/Insert name: mRuby2-P2A-GCaMP6f
  Species: R. norvegicus (rat), G. gallus (chicken); ; A. victoria (jellyfish)
  Insert size (bp): 2124
  Promoter: hSyn1
  Cloning method: Unknown
  Sequencing primers: 5′ actcagcgctgcctcagtct; 3′ gtttgtacaaatgatgacagcgaag
Resource information
  A portion of this plasmid was derived from a plasmid made by: mRuby2: Article: Improving FRET dynamic range with bright green and red fluorescent proteins. Lam et al (Nat Methods. 2012 Sep 9. doi: 10.1038/nmeth.2171. PubMed) Addgene Plasmid 40260 GCaMP6f: Article: Ultrasensitive fluorescent proteins for imaging neuronal activity. Chen et al (Nature. 2013 Jul 18;499(7458):295-300. doi: 10.1038/nature12354. PubMed) Addgene Plasmid 40755
Terms and licenses: Academic/Nonprofit Terms; Industry Terms: Not Available to Industry
Depositor comments: The discrepancies between the full sequence and Addgene's QC sequence should not have any functional consequence.
How to cite: pAAV-hSyn1-mRuby2-GSG-P2A-GCaMP6f-WPRE-pA was a gift from Tobias Bonhoeffer & Mark Huebener & Tobias Rose (Addgene plasmid # 50943 ; http://n2t.net/addgene:50943 ; RRID:Addgene_50943)
