LOCUS       Exported 6265 bp ds-DNA linear SYN 25-MAY-2021
DEFINITION  Bicistronic vector expressing mRuby2 and GCaMP6f from a single open
            reading frame. .
ACCESSION   .
VERSION     .
KEYWORDS    pAAV-hSyn1-mRuby2-GSG-P2A-GCaMP6f-WPRE-pA
SOURCE      synthetic DNA construct
  ORGANISM  synthetic DNA construct
REFERENCE   1 (bases 1 to 6265)
  AUTHORS   Rose T, Jaepel J, Hubener M, Bonhoeffer T
  TITLE     Cell-specific restoration of stimulus preference after monocular
            deprivation in the visual cortex.
  JOURNAL   Science. 2016 Jun 10;352(6291):1319-22. doi:
            10.1126/science.aad3358.
  PUBMED    27284193
REFERENCE   2 (bases 1 to 6265)
  AUTHORS   .
  TITLE     Direct Submission
  JOURNAL   Exported May 25, 2021 from SnapGene Server 1.1.58
            http://www.snapgene.com
FEATURES             Location/Qualifiers
     source          1..6265
                     /organism="synthetic DNA construct"
                     /mol_type="other DNA"
     promoter        211..658
                     /label=hSyn promoter
                     /note="human synapsin I promoter; confers neuron-specific
                     expression (Kugler et al., 2003)"
     regulatory      694..703
                     /regulatory_class="other"
                     /note="vertebrate consensus sequence for strong initiation
                     of translation (Kozak, 1987)"
     CDS             700..1410
                     /codon_start=1
                     /product="monomeric red fluorescent protein derived from
                     mRuby, with improved photophysical properties (Lam et al.,
                     2012)"
                     /label=mRuby2
                     /translation="MVSKGEELIKENMRMKVVMEGSVNGHQFKCTGEGEGNPYMGTQTM
                     RIKVIEGGPLPFAFDILATSFMYGSRTFIKYPKGIPDFFKQSFPEGFTWERVTRYEDGG
                     VVTVMQDTSLEDGCLVYHVQVRGVNFPSNGPVMQKKTKGWEPNTEMMYPADGGLRGYTH
                     MALKVDGGGHLSCSFVTTYRSKKTVGNIKMPGIHAVDHRLERLEESDNEMFVVQREHAV
                     AKFAGLGGGMDELYK"
     CDS             1420..1476
                     /codon_start=1
                     /product="2A peptide from porcine teschovirus-1
                     polyprotein"
                     /label=P2A
                     /note="Eukaryotic ribosomes fail to insert a peptide bond
                     between the Gly and Pro residues, yielding separate
                     polypeptides."
                     /translation="ATNFSLLKQAGDVEENPGP"
     CDS             1477..2826
                     /codon_start=1
                     /product="improved fluorescent protein-based calcium sensor
                     (Chen et al., 2013)"
                     /label=GCaMP6f
                     /translation="GSHHHHHHGMASMTGGQQMGRDLYDDDDKDLATMVDSSRRKWNKT
                     GHAVRAIGRLSSLENVYIKADKQKNGIKANFKIRHNIEDGGVQLAYHYQQNTPIGDGPV
                     LLPDNHYLSVQSKLSKDPNEKRDHMVLLEFVTAAGITLGMDELYKGGTGGSMVSKGEEL
                     FTGVVPILVELDGDVNGHKFSVSGEGEGDATYGKLTLKFICTTGKLPVPWPTLVTTLTY
                     GVQCFSRYPDHMKQHDFFKSAMPEGYIQERTIFFKDDGNYKTRAEVKFEGDTLVNRIEL
                     KGIDFKEDGNILGHKLEYNLPDQLTEEQIAEFKEEFSLFDKDGDGTITTKELGTVMRSL
                     GQNPTEAELQDMINEVDADGDGTIDFPEFLTMMARKMKYRDTEEEIREAFGVFDKDGNG
                     YISAAELRHVMTNLGEKLTDEEVDEMIREADIDGDGQVNYEEFVQMMTAK"
     regulatory      1570..1579
                     /regulatory_class="other"
                     /note="vertebrate consensus sequence for strong initiation
                     of translation (Kozak, 1987)"
     primer_bind     1860..1881
                     /label=EGFP-C
                     /note="EGFP, forward primer"
     primer_bind     complement(1987..2008)
                     /label=EGFP-N
                     /note="EGFP, reverse primer"
     primer_bind     complement(2248..2267)
                     /label=EXFP-R
                     /note="For distinguishing EGFP variants, reverse primer"
     misc_feature    2851..3439
                     /label=WPRE
                     /note="woodchuck hepatitis virus posttranscriptional
                     regulatory element"
     primer_bind     complement(2904..2924)
                     /label=WPRE-R
                     /note="WPRE, reverse primer"
     CDS             complement(3322..3333)
                     /codon_start=1
                     /product="Factor Xa recognition and cleavage site"
                     /label=Factor Xa site
                     /translation="IEGR"
     primer_bind     complement(3442..3458)
                     /label=KS primer
                     /note="common sequencing primer, one of multiple similar
                     variants"
     primer_bind     complement(3443..3459)
                     /label=pBluescriptKS
                     /note="For pBluescript vector"
     polyA_signal    3488..3609
                     /label=SV40 poly(A) signal
                     /note="SV40 polyadenylation signal"
     primer_bind     complement(3499..3518)
                     /label=EBV-rev
                     /note="SV40 polyA terminator, reverse primer"
     primer_bind     3553..3572
                     /label=SV40pA-R
                     /note="SV40 polyA, reverse primer"
     primer_bind     complement(3817..3834)
                     /label=L4440
                     /note="L4440 vector, forward primer"
     rep_origin      complement(3988..4576)
                     /direction=LEFT
                     /label=ori
                     /note="high-copy-number ColE1/pMB1/pBR322/pUC origin of
                     replication"
     primer_bind     complement(4068..4087)
                     /label=pBR322ori-F
                     /note="pBR322 origin, forward primer"
     CDS             complement(4747..5607)
                     /codon_start=1
                     /gene="bla"
                     /product="beta-lactamase"
                     /label=AmpR
                     /note="confers resistance to ampicillin, carbenicillin, and
                     related antibiotics"
                     /translation="MSIQHFRVALIPFFAAFCLPVFAHPETLVKVKDAEDQLGARVGYI
                     ELDLNSGKILESFRPEERFPMMSTFKVLLCGAVLSRIDAGQEQLGRRIHYSQNDLVEYS
                     PVTEKHLTDGMTVRELCSAAITMSDNTAANLLLTTIGGPKELTAFLHNMGDHVTRLDRW
                     EPELNEAIPNDERDTTMPVAMATTLRKLLTGELLTLASRQQLIDWMEADKVAGPLLRSA
                     LPAGWFIADKSGAGERGSRGIIAALGPDGKPSRIVVIYTTGSQATMDERNRQIAEIGAS
                     LIKHW"
     primer_bind     5370..5389
                     /label=Amp-R
                     /note="Ampicillin resistance gene, reverse primer"
     promoter        complement(5608..5712)
                     /gene="bla"
                     /label=AmpR promoter
     rep_origin      complement(5738..6193)
                     /direction=LEFT
                     /label=f1 ori
                     /note="f1 bacteriophage origin of replication; arrow
                     indicates direction of (+) strand synthesis"
     primer_bind     complement(5875..5896)
                     /label=F1ori-F
                     /note="F1 origin, forward primer"
     primer_bind     6087..6106
                     /label=F1ori-R
                     /note="F1 origin, reverse primer"
ORIGIN
        1 tgcgcgctcg ctcgctcact gaggccgccc gggcaaagcc cgggcgtcgg gcgacctttg
       61 gtcgcccggc ctcagtgagc gagcgagcgc gcagagaggg agtggccaac tccatcacta
      121 ggggttcctt gtagttaatg attaacccgc catgctactt atctacgtag ccatgctcta
      181 ggaagatctc tgcagagggc cctgcgtatg agtgcaagtg ggttttagga ccaggatgag
      241 gcggggtggg ggtgcctacc tgacgaccga ccccgaccca ctggacaagc acccaacccc
      301 cattccccaa attgcgcatc ccctatcaga gagggggagg ggaaacagga tgcggcgagg
      361 cgcgtgcgca ctgccagctt cagcaccgcg gacagtgcct tcgcccccgc ctggcggcgc
      421 gcgccaccgc cgcctcagca ctgaaggcgc gctgacgtca ctcgccggtc ccccgcaaac
      481 tccccttccc ggccaccttg gtcgcgtccg cgccgccgcc ggcccagccg gaccgcacca
      541 cgcgaggcgc gagatagggg ggcacgggcg cgaccatctg cgctgcggcg ccggcgactc
      601 agcgctgcct cagtctgcgg tgggcagcgg aggagtcgtg tcgtgcctga gagcgcagtc
      661 gaattcaagc tgctagctag taccggtcct agggccacca tggtgtctaa gggcgaagag
      721 ctgatcaagg aaaatatgcg tatgaaggtg gtcatggaag gttcggtcaa cggccaccaa
      781 ttcaaatgca caggtgaagg agaaggcaat ccgtacatgg gaactcaaac catgaggatc
      841 aaagtcatcg agggaggacc cctgccattt gcctttgaca ttcttgccac gtcgttcatg
      901 tatggcagcc gtacttttat caagtacccg aaaggcattc ctgatttctt taaacagtcc
      961 tttcctgagg gttttacttg ggaaagagtt acgagatacg aagatggtgg agtcgtcacc
     1021 gtcatgcagg acaccagcct tgaggatggc tgtctcgttt accacgtcca agtcagaggg
     1081 gtaaactttc cctccaatgg tcccgtgatg cagaagaaga ccaagggttg ggagcctaat
     1141 acagagatga tgtatccagc agatggtggt ctgaggggat acactcatat ggcactgaaa
     1201 gttgatggtg gtggccatct gtcttgctct ttcgtaacaa cttacaggtc aaaaaagacc
     1261 gtcgggaaca tcaagatgcc cggtatccat gccgttgatc accgcctgga aaggttagag
     1321 gaaagtgaca atgaaatgtt cgtagtacaa cgcgaacacg cagttgccaa gttcgccggg
     1381 cttggtggtg ggatggacga gctgtacaag ggatccggag ccacgaactt ctctctgtta
     1441 aagcaagcag gagacgtgga agaaaacccc ggtcctggtt ctcatcatca tcatcatcat
     1501 ggtatggcta gcatgactgg tggacagcaa atgggtcggg atctgtacga cgatgacgat
     1561 aaggatctcg ccaccatggt cgactcatca cgtcgtaagt ggaataagac aggtcacgca
     1621 gtcagagcta taggtcggct gagctcactc gagaacgtct atatcaaggc cgacaagcag
     1681 aagaacggca tcaaggcgaa cttcaagatc cgccacaaca tcgaggacgg cggcgtgcag
     1741 ctcgcctacc actaccagca gaacaccccc atcggcgacg gccccgtgct gctgcccgac
     1801 aaccactacc tgagcgtgca gtccaaactt tcgaaagacc ccaacgagaa gcgcgatcac
     1861 atggtcctgc tggagttcgt gaccgccgcc gggatcactc tcggcatgga cgagctgtac
     1921 aagggcggta ccggagggag catggtgagc aagggcgagg agctgttcac cggggtggtg
     1981 cccatcctgg tcgagctgga cggcgacgta aacggccaca agttcagcgt gtccggcgag
     2041 ggtgagggcg atgccaccta cggcaagctg accctgaagt tcatctgcac caccggcaag
     2101 ctgcccgtgc cctggcccac cctcgtgacc accctgacct acggcgtgca gtgcttcagc
     2161 cgctaccccg accacatgaa gcagcacgac ttcttcaagt ccgccatgcc cgaaggctac
     2221 atccaggagc gcaccatctt cttcaaggac gacggcaact acaagacccg cgccgaggtg
     2281 aagttcgagg gcgacaccct ggtgaaccgc atcgagctga agggcatcga cttcaaggag
     2341 gacggcaaca tcctggggca caagctggag tacaacctgc cggaccaact gactgaagag
     2401 cagatcgcag aatttaaaga ggaattctcc ctatttgaca aggacgggga tgggacaata
     2461 acaaccaagg agctggggac ggtgatgcgg tctctggggc agaaccccac agaagcagag
     2521 ctgcaggaca tgatcaatga agtagatgcc gacggtgacg gcacaatcga cttccctgag
     2581 ttcctgacaa tgatggcaag aaaaatgaaa tacagggaca cggaagaaga aattagagaa
     2641 gcgttcggtg tgtttgataa ggatggcaat ggctacatca gtgcagcaga gcttcgccac
     2701 gtgatgacaa accttggaga gaagttaaca gatgaagagg ttgatgaaat gatcagggaa
     2761 gcagacatcg atggggatgg tcaggtaaac tacgaagagt ttgtacaaat gatgacagcg
     2821 aagtaagcgg ccgcactaga gcttatcgat aatcaacctc tggattacaa aatttgtgaa
     2881 agattgactg gtattcttaa ctatgttgct ccttttacgc tatgtggata cgctgcttta
     2941 atgcctttgt atcatgctat tgcttcccgt atggctttca ttttctcctc cttgtataaa
     3001 tcctggttgc tgtctcttta tgaggagttg tggcccgttg tcaggcaacg tggcgtggtg
     3061 tgcactgtgt ttgctgacgc aacccccact ggttggggca ttgccaccac ctgtcagctc
     3121 ctttccggga ctttcgcttt ccccctccct attgccacgg cggaactcat cgccgcctgc
     3181 cttgcccgct gctggacagg ggctcggctg ttgggcactg acaattccgt ggtgttgtcg
     3241 gggaaatcat cgtcctttcc ttggctgctc gcctgtgttg ccacctggat tctgcgcggg
     3301 acgtccttct gctacgtccc ttcggccctc aatccagcgg accttccttc ccgcggcctg
     3361 ctgccggctc tgcggcctct tccgcgtctt cgccttcgcc ctcagacgag tcggatctcc
     3421 ctttgggccg cctccccgca tcgataccgt cgacctcgac ccgggcggcc gcttcgagca
     3481 gacatgataa gatacattga tgagtttgga caaaccacaa ctagaatgca gtgaaaaaaa
     3541 tgctttattt gtgaaatttg tgatgctatt gctttatttg taaccattat aagctgcaat
     3601 aaacaagtta acaacaacaa ttgcattcat tttatgtttc aggttcaggg ggagatgtgg
     3661 gaggtttttt aaagcaagta aaacctctac aaatgtggta aaatcgataa ggatcttcct
     3721 agagcatggc tacgtagata agtagcatgg cgggttaatc attaactaca aggaacccct
     3781 agtgatggag ttggccactc cctctctgcg cgctcgctcg ctcactgact cgctgcgctc
     3841 ggtcgttcgg ctgcggcgag cggtatcagc tcactcaaag gcggtaatac ggttatccac
     3901 agaatcaggg gataacgcag gaaagaacat gtgagcaaaa ggccagcaaa aggccaggaa
     3961 ccgtaaaaag gccgcgttgc tggcgttttt ccataggctc cgcccccctg acgagcatca
     4021 caaaaatcga cgctcaagtc agaggtggcg aaacccgaca ggactataaa gataccaggc
     4081 gtttccccct ggaagctccc tcgtgcgctc tcctgttccg accctgccgc ttaccggata
     4141 cctgtccgcc tttctccctt cgggaagcgt ggcgctttct catagctcac gctgtaggta
     4201 tctcagttcg gtgtaggtcg ttcgctccaa gctgggctgt gtgcacgaac cccccgttca
     4261 gcccgaccgc tgcgccttat ccggtaacta tcgtcttgag tccaacccgg taagacacga
     4321 cttatcgcca ctggcagcag ccactggtaa caggattagc agagcgaggt atgtaggcgg
     4381 tgctacagag ttcttgaagt ggtggcctaa ctacggctac actagaagaa cagtatttgg
     4441 tatctgcgct ctgctgaagc cagttacctt cggaaaaaga gttggtagct cttgatccgg
     4501 caaacaaacc accgctggta gcggtggttt ttttgtttgc aagcagcaga ttacgcgcag
     4561 aaaaaaagga tctcaagaag atcctttgat cttttctacg gggtctgacg ctcagtggaa
     4621 cgaaaactca cgttaaggga ttttggtcat gagattatca aaaaggatct tcacctagat
     4681 ccttttaaat taaaaatgaa gttttaaatc aatctaaagt atatatgagt aaacttggtc
     4741 tgacagttac caatgcttaa tcagtgaggc acctatctca gcgatctgtc tatttcgttc
     4801 atccatagtt gcctgactcc ccgtcgtgta gataactacg atacgggagg gcttaccatc
     4861 tggccccagt gctgcaatga taccgcgaga cccacgctca ccggctccag atttatcagc
     4921 aataaaccag ccagccggaa gggccgagcg cagaagtggt cctgcaactt tatccgcctc
     4981 catccagtct attaattgtt gccgggaagc tagagtaagt agttcgccag ttaatagttt
     5041 gcgcaacgtt gttgccattg ctacaggcat cgtggtgtca cgctcgtcgt ttggtatggc
     5101 ttcattcagc tccggttccc aacgatcaag gcgagttaca tgatccccca tgttgtgcaa
     5161 aaaagcggtt agctccttcg gtcctccgat cgttgtcaga agtaagttgg ccgcagtgtt
     5221 atcactcatg gttatggcag cactgcataa ttctcttact gtcatgccat ccgtaagatg
     5281 cttttctgtg actggtgagt actcaaccaa gtcattctga gaatagtgta tgcggcgacc
     5341 gagttgctct tgcccggcgt caatacggga taataccgcg ccacatagca gaactttaaa
     5401 agtgctcatc attggaaaac gttcttcggg gcgaaaactc tcaaggatct taccgctgtt
     5461 gagatccagt tcgatgtaac ccactcgtgc acccaactga tcttcagcat cttttacttt
     5521 caccagcgtt tctgggtgag caaaaacagg aaggcaaaat gccgcaaaaa agggaataag
     5581 ggcgacacgg aaatgttgaa tactcatact cttccttttt caatattatt gaagcattta
     5641 tcagggttat tgtctcatga gcggatacat atttgaatgt atttagaaaa ataaacaaat
     5701 aggggttccg cgcacatttc cccgaaaagt gccacctaaa ttgtaagcgt taatattttg
     5761 ttaaaattcg cgttaaattt ttgttaaatc agctcatttt ttaaccaata ggccgaaatc
     5821 ggcaaaatcc cttataaatc aaaagaatag accgagatag ggttgagtgt tgttccagtt
     5881 tggaacaaga gtccactatt aaagaacgtg gactccaacg tcaaaggnnn nnnnnnnnnn
     5941 nnnnnnnnnn nnnnnnnnnn nnnnnnnnnn nnnnnntnnn nnnnnnnnnn nnnnnnnnnn
     6001 nnnnnnnnnn nnnnnnnnnn nnnnnnnnnn nnnnnnnnnn nnnnnnnnnn nnnnnnnnnn
     6061 nnnnnnnngn nnnnnnnnnn nnnnnnnnnn nnnnnnnnnn nnnnnnnnnn nnnnnnnnnn
     6121 nnnnnnnnnn nnnnnnnnnn nnnnnnnnnn nnnnnnnnnn nnnnnnnnnn nnnnnnnnnn
     6181 nnnnnnnnnn nnncccattc gccattcagg ctgcgcaact gttgggaagg gcgatcggtg
     6241 cgggcctctt cgctattacg ccagc
//
