>Addgene plasmid #50943 | pAAV-hSyn1-mRuby2-GSG-P2A-GCaMP6f-WPRE-pA | addgene partial sequence | sequence record 80059 | hSyn1pro-F 5'-gcaagtgggttttaggacca-3'
TGACGACCGACCCCGACCCACTGGACAAGCACCCAACCCCCATTCCCCAAATTGCGCATCCCCTATCAGA
GAGGGGGAGGGGAAACAGGATGCGGCGAGGCGCGTGCGCACTGCCAGCTTCAGCACCGCGGACAGTGCCT
TCGCCCCCGCCTGGCGGCGCGCGCCACCGCCGCCTCAGCACTGAAGGCGCGCTGACGTCACTCGCCGGTC
CCCCGCAAACTCCCCTTCCCGGCCACCTTGGTCGCGTCCGCGCCGCCGCCGGCCCAGCCGGACCGCACCA
CGCGAGGCGCGAGATAGGGGGGCACGGGCGCGACCATCTGCGCTGCGGCGCCGGCGACTCAGCGCTGCCT
CAGTCTGCGGTGGGCAGCGGAGGAGTCGTGTCGTGCCTGAGAGCGCAGTCGAATTCAAGCTGCTAGCTAG
TACCGGTCCTAGGGCCACCATGGTGTCTAAGGGCGAAGAGCTGATCAAGGAAAATATGCGTATGAAGGTG
GTCATGGAAGGTTCGGTCAACGGCCACCAATTCAAATGCACAGGTGAAGGAGAAGGCAATCCGTACATGG
GAACTCAAACCATGAGGATCAAAGTCATCGAGGGAGGACCCCTGCCATTTGCCTTTGACATTCTTGCCAC
GTCGTTCATGTATGGCAGCCGTACTTTTATCAAGTACCCGAAAGGCATTCCTGATTTCTTTAAACAGTCC
TTTCCTGAGGGTTTTACTTGGGAAAGAGTTACGAGATACGAAGATGGTGGAGTCGTCACCGTCATGCAGG
ACACCAGCCTTGAGGATGGCTGTCTCGTTTACCACGTCCAAGTCAGAGGGGTAAACTTTCCCTCCAATGG
TCCCGTGATGCAGAAGAAGACCAAGGGTTGGGAGCCTAAT
