>Addgene plasmid #50943 | pAAV-hSyn1-mRuby2-GSG-P2A-GCaMP6f-WPRE-pA | addgene partial sequence | sequence record 80064 | mCherry-F 5'-ccccgtaatgcagaagaaga-3'
ATGATGTATCCAGCAGATGGTGGTCTGAGGGGATACACTCATATGGCACTGAAAGTTGATGGTGGTGGCC
ATCTGTCTTGCTCTTTCGTAACAACTTACAGGTCAAAAAAGACCGTCGGGAACATCAAGATGCCCGGTAT
CCATGCCGTTGATCACCGCCTGGAAAGGTTAGAGGAAAGTGACAATGAAATGTTCGTAGTACAACGCGAA
CACGCAGTTGCCAAGTTCGCCGGGCTTGGTGGTGGGATGGACGAGCTGTACAAGGGATCCGGAGCCACGA
ACTTCTCTCTGTTAAAGCAAGCAGGAGACGTGGAAGAAAACCCCGGTCCTGGTTCTCATCATCATCATCA
TCATGGTATGGCTAGCATGACTGGTGGACAGCAAATGGGTCGGGATCTGTACGACGATGACGATAAGGAT
CTCGCCACCATGGTCGACTCATCACGTCGTAAGTGGAATAAGACAGGTCACGCAGTCAGAGCTATAGGTC
GGCTGAGCTCACTCGAGAACGTCTATATCAAGGCCGACAAGCAGAAGAACGGCATCAAGGCGAACTTCAA
GATCCGCCACAACATCGAGGACGGCGGCGTGCAGCTCGCCTACCACTACCAGCAGAACACCCCCATCGGC
GACGGCCCCGTGCTGCTGCCCGACAACCACTACCTGAGCGTGCAGTCCAAACTTTCGAAAGACCCCAACG
AGAAGCGCGATCACATGGTCCTGCTGGAGTTCGTGACCGCCGCCGGGATCACTCTCGGCATGGACGAGCT
GTACAAGGGCGGTACCGGAGGGAGCATGGTGAGCAAGGGCGAGGAGCTGTTCACCGGGGTGGTGCCCATC
CTGGTCGAGCTGGACGGCGACGTAAACGGCCACAAGTTCA
