>Addgene plasmid #50943 | pAAV-hSyn1-mRuby2-GSG-P2A-GCaMP6f-WPRE-pA | addgene partial sequence | sequence record 80065 | WPRE-R 5'-CATAGCGTAAAAGGAGCAACA-3'
TTTTGTAATCCAGAGGTTGATTATCGATAAGCTCTAGTGCGGCCGCTTACTTCGCTGTCATCATTTGTAC
AAACTCTTCGTAGTTTACCTGACCATCCCCATCGATGTCTGCTTCCCTGATCATTTCATCAACCTCTTCA
TCTGTTAACTTCTCTCCAAGGTTTGTCATCACGTGGCGAAGCTCTGCTGCACTGATGTAGCCATTGCCAT
CCTTATCAAACACACCGAACGCTTCTCTAATTTCTTCTTCCGTGTCCCTGTATTTCATTTTTCTTGCCAT
CATTGTCAGGAACTCAGGGAAGTCGATTGTGCCGTCACCGTCGGCATCTACTTCATTGATCATGTCCTGC
AGCTCTGCTTCTGTGGGGTTCTGCCCCAGAGACCGCATCACCGTCCCCAGCTCCTTGGTTGTTATTGTCC
CATCCCCGTCCTTGTCAAATAGGGAGAATTCCTCTTTAAATTCTGCGATCTGCTCTTCAGTCAGTTGGTC
CGGCAGGTTGTACTCCAGCTTGTGCCCCAGGATGTTGCCGTCCTCCTTGAAGTCGATGCCCTTCAGCTCG
ATGCGGTTCACCAGGGTGTCGCCCTCGAACTTCACCTCGGCGCGGGTCTTGTAGTTGCCGTCGTCCTTGA
AGAAGATGGTGCGCTCCTGGATGTAGCCTTCGGGCATGGCGGACTTGAAGAAGTCGTGCTGCTTCATGTG
GTCGGGGTAGCGGCTGAAGCACTGCACGCCGTAGGTCAGGGTGGTCACGAGGGTGGGCCAGGGCACGGGC
AGCTTGCCGGTGGTGCAGATGAACTT
