>Addgene plasmid #50943 | pAAV-hSyn1-mRuby2-GSG-P2A-GCaMP6f-WPRE-pA | addgene partial sequence | sequence record 80066 | sREACh-F 5'-gaccccaacgagaagcgcg-3'
CACTCTCGGCATGGACGAGCTGTACAAGGGCGGTACCGGAGGGAGCATGGTGAGCAAGGGCGAGGAGCTG
TTCACCGGGGTGGTGCCCATCCTGGTCGAGCTGGACGGCGACGTAAACGGCCACAAGTTCAGCGTGTCCG
GCGAGGGTGAGGGCGATGCCACCTACGGCAAGCTGACCCTGAAGTTCATCTGCACCACCGGCAAGCTGCC
CGTGCCCTGGCCCACCCTCGTGACCACCCTGACCTACGGCGTGCAGTGCTTCAGCCGCTACCCCGACCAC
ATGAAGCAGCACGACTTCTTCAAGTCCGCCATGCCCGAAGGCTACATCCAGGAGCGCACCATCTTCTTCA
AGGACGACGGCAACTACAAGACCCGCGCCGAGGTGAAGTTCGAGGGCGACACCCTGGTGAACCGCATCGA
GCTGAAGGGCATCGACTTCAAGGAGGACGGCAACATCCTGGGGCACAAGCTGGAGTACAACCTGCCGGAC
CAACTGACTGAAGAGCAGATCGCAGAATTTAAAGAGGAATTCTCCCTATTTGACAAGGACGGGGATGGGA
CAATAACAACCAAGGAGCTGGGGACGGTGATGCGGTCTCTGGGGCAGAACCCCACAGAAGCAGAGCTGCA
GGACATGATCAATGAAGTAGATGCCGACGGTGACGGCACAATCGACTTCCCTGAGTTCCTGACAATGATG
GCAAGAAAAATGAAATACAGGGACACGGAAGAAGAAATTAGAGAAGCGTTCGGTGTGTTTGATAAGGATG
GCAATGGCTACATCAGTGCAGCAGAGCTTCGCCACGTGATGACAAACCTTGGAGAGAAGTTAACAGATGA
AGAGGTTGATGAAATGA
