>Addgene plasmid #50943 | pAAV-hSyn1-mRuby2-GSG-P2A-GCaMP6f-WPRE-pA | addgene partial sequence | sequence record 182833 | Addgene Partial NGS Result
AGGAAAGAACATGTGAGCAAAAGGCCAGCAAAAGGCCAGGAACCGTAAAAAGGCCGCGTTGCTGGCGTTT
TTCCATAGGCTCCGCCCCCCTGACGAGCATCACAAAAATCGACGCTCAAGTCAGAGGTGGCGAAACCCGA
CAGGACTATAAAGATACCAGGCGTTTCCCCCTGGAAGCTCCCTCGTGCGCTCTCCTGTTCCGACCCTGCC
GCTTACCGGATACCTGTCCGCCTTTCTCCCTTCGGGAAGCGTGGCGCTTTCTCATAGCTCACGCTGTAGG
TATCTCAGTTCGGTGTAGGTCGTTCGCTCCAAGCTGGGCTGTGTGCACGAACCCCCCGTTCAGCCCGACC
GCTGCGCCTTATCCGGTAACTATCGTCTTGAGTCCAACCCGGTAAGACACGACTTATCGCCACTGGCAGC
AGCCACTGGTAACAGGATTAGCAGAGCGAGGTATGTAGGCGGTGCTACAGAGTTCTTGAAGTGGTGGCCT
AACTACGGCTACACTAGAAGAACAGTATTTGGTATCTGCGCTCTGCTGAAGCCAGTTACCTTCGGAAAAA
GAGTTGGTAGCTCTTGATCCGGCAAACAAACCACCGCTGGTAGCGGTGGTTTTTTTGTTTGCAAGCAGCA
GATTACGCGCAGAAAAAAAGGATCTCAAGAAGATCCTTTGATCTTTTCTACGGGGTCTGACGCTCAGTGG
AACGAAAACTCACGTTAAGGGATTTTGGTCATGAGATTATCAAAAAGGATCTTCACCTAGATCCTTTTAA
ATTAAAAATGAAGTTTTAAATCAATCTAAAGTATATATGAGTAAACTTGGTCTGACAGTTACCAATGCTT
AATCAGTGAGGCACCTATCTCAGCGATCTGTCTATTTCGTTCATCCATAGTTGCCTGACTCCCCGTCGTG
TAGATAACTACGATACGGGAGGGCTTACCATCTGGCCCCAGTGCTGCAATGATACCGCGAGACCCACGCT
CACCGGCTCCAGATTTATCAGCAATAAACCAGCCAGCCGGAAGGGCCGAGCGCAGAAGTGGTCCTGCAAC
TTTATCCGCCTCCATCCAGTCTATTAATTGTTGCCGGGAAGCTAGAGTAAGTAGTTCGCCAGTTAATAGT
TTGCGCAACGTTGTTGCCATTGCTACAGGCATCGTGGTGTCACGCTCGTCGTTTGGTATGGCTTCATTCA
GCTCCGGTTCCCAACGATCAAGGCGAGTTACATGATCCCCCATGTTGTGCAAAAAAGCGGTTAGCTCCTT
CGGTCCTCCGATCGTTGTCAGAAGTAAGTTGGCCGCAGTGTTATCACTCATGGTTATGGCAGCACTGCAT
AATTCTCTTACTGTCATGCCATCCGTAAGATGCTTTTCTGTGACTGGTGAGTACTCAACCAAGTCATTCT
GAGAATAGTGTATGCGGCGACCGAGTTGCTCTTGCCCGGCGTCAATACGGGATAATACCGCGCCACATAG
CAGAACTTTAAAAGTGCTCATCATTGGAAAACGTTCTTCGGGGCGAAAACTCTCAAGGATCTTACCGCTG
TTGAGATCCAGTTCGATGTAACCCACTCGTGCACCCAACTGATCTTCAGCATCTTTTACTTTCACCAGCG
TTTCTGGGTGAGCAAAAACAGGAAGGCAAAATGCCGCAAAAAAGGGAATAAGGGCGACACGGAAATGTTG
AATACTCATACTCTTCCTTTTTCAATATTATTGAAGCATTTATCAGGGTTATTGTCTCATGAGCGGATAC
ATATTTGAATGTATTTAGAAAAATAAACAAATAGGGGTTCCGCGCACATTTCCCCGAAAAGTGCCACCTA
AATTGTAAGCGTTAATATTTTGTTAAAATTCGCGTTAAATTTTTGTTAAATCAGCTCATTTTTTAACCAA
TAGGCCGAAATCGGCAAAATCCCTTATAAATCAAAAGAATAGACCGAGATAGGGTTGAGTGTTGTTCCAG
TTTGGAACAAGAGTCCACTATTAAAGAACGTGGACTCCAACGTCAAAGG
[49 nt withheld, positions 2010-2058]
T
[91 nt withheld, positions 2060-2150]
G
[124 nt withheld, positions 2152-2275]
CCCATTCGCCATTCAGGCTGCGCAACTGTTGGGAAGGGCGATCGGTGCGGGCCTCTTCGCTATTACGCCA
GCTGCGCGCTCGCTCGCTCACTGAGGCCGCCCGGGCAAAGCCCGGGCGTCGGGCGACCTTTGGTCGCCCG
GCCTCAGTGAGCGAGCGAGCGCGCAGAGAGGGAGTGGCCAACTCCATCACTAGGGGTTCCTTGTAGTTAA
TGATTAACCCGCCATGCTACTTATCTACGTAGCCATGCTCTAGGAAGATCTCTGCAGAGGGCCCTGCGTA
TGAGTGCAAGTGGGTTTTAGGACCAGGATGAGGCGGGGTGGGGGTGCCTACCTGACGACCGACCCCGACC
CACTGGACAAGCACCCAACCCCCATTCCCCAAATTGCGCATCCCCTATCAGAGAGGGGGAGGGGAAACAG
GATGCGGCGAGGCGCGTGCGCACTGCCAGCTTCAGCACCGCGGACAGTGCCTTCGCCCCCGCCTGGCGGC
GCGCGCCACCGCCGCCTCAGCACTGAAGGCGCGCTGACGTCACTCGCCGGTCCCCCGCAAACTCCCCTTC
CCGGCCACCTTGGTCGCGTCCGCGCCGCCGCCGGCCCAGCCGGACCGCACCACGCGAGGCGCGAGATAGG
GGGGCACGGGCGCGACCATCTGCGCTGCGGCGCCGGCGACTCAGCGCTGCCTCAGTCTGCGGTGGGCAGC
GGAGGAGTCGTGTCGTGCCTGAGAGCGCAGTCGAATTCAAGCTGCTAGCTAGTACCGGTCCTAGGGCCAC
CATGGTGTCTAAGGGCGAAGAGCTGATCAAGGAAAATATGCGTATGAAGGTGGTCATGGAAGGTTCGGTC
AACGGCCACCAATTCAAATGCACAGGTGAAGGAGAAGGCAATCCGTACATGGGAACTCAAACCATGAGGA
TCAAAGTCATCGAGGGAGGACCCCTGCCATTTGCCTTTGACATTCTTGCCACGTCGTTCATGTATGGCAG
CCGTACTTTTATCAAGTACCCGAAAGGCATTCCTGATTTCTTTAAACAGTCCTTTCCTGAGGGTTTTACT
TGGGAAAGAGTTACGAGATACGAAGATGGTGGAGTCGTCACCGTCATGCAGGACACCAGCCTTGAGGATG
GCTGTCTCGTTTACCACGTCCAAGTCAGAGGGGTAAACTTTCCCTCCAATGGTCCCGTGATGCAGAAGAA
GACCAAGGGTTGGGAGCCTAATACAGAGATGATGTATCCAGCAGATGGTGGTCTGAGGGGATACACTCAT
ATGGCACTGAAAGTTGATGGTGGTGGCCATCTGTCTTGCTCTTTCGTAACAACTTACAGGTCAAAAAAGA
CCGTCGGGAACATCAAGATGCCCGGTATCCATGCCGTTGATCACCGCCTGGAAAGGTTAGAGGAAAGTGA
CAATGAAATGTTCGTAGTACAACGCGAACACGCAGTTGCCAAGTTCGCCGGGCTTGGTGGTGGGATGGAC
GAGCTGTACAAGGGATCCGGAGCCACGAACTTCTCTCTGTTAAAGCAAGCAGGAGACGTGGAAGAAAACC
CCGGTCCTGGTTCTCATCATCATCATCATCATGGTATGGCTAGCATGACTGGTGGACAGCAAATGGGTCG
GGATCTGTACGACGATGACGATAAGGATCTCGCCACCATGGTCGACTCATCACGTCGTAAGTGGAATAAG
ACAGGTCACGCAGTCAGAGCTATAGGTCGGCTGAGCTCACTCGAGAACGTCTATATCAAGGCCGACAAGC
AGAAGAACGGCATCAAGGCGAACTTCAAGATCCGCCACAACATCGAGGACGGCGGCGTGCAGCTCGCCTA
CCACTACCAGCAGAACACCCCCATCGGCGACGGCCCCGTGCTGCTGCCCGACAACCACTACCTGAGCGTG
CAGTCCAAACTTTCGAAAGACCCCAACGAGAAGCGCGATCACATGGTCCTGCTGGAGTTCGTGACCGCCG
CCGGGATCACTCTCGGCATGGACGAGCTGTACAAGGGCGGTACCGGAGGGAGCATGGTGAGCAAGGGCGA
GGAGCTGTTCACCGGGGTGGTGCCCATCCTGGTCGAGCTGGACGGCGACGTAAACGGCCACAAGTTCAGC
GTGTCCGGCGAGGGTGAGGGCGATGCCACCTACGGCAAGCTGACCCTGAAGTTCATCTGCACCACCGGCA
AGCTGCCCGTGCCCTGGCCCACCCTCGTGACCACCCTGACCTACGGCGTGCAGTGCTTCAGCCGCTACCC
CGACCACATGAAGCAGCACGACTTCTTCAAGTCCGCCATGCCCGAAGGCTACATCCAGGAGCGCACCATC
TTCTTCAAGGACGACGGCAACTACAAGACCCGCGCCGAGGTGAAGTTCGAGGGCGACACCCTGGTGAACC
GCATCGAGCTGAAGGGCATCGACTTCAAGGAGGACGGCAACATCCTGGGGCACAAGCTGGAGTACAACCT
GCCGGACCAACTGACTGAAGAGCAGATCGCAGAATTTAAAGAGGAATTCTCCCTATTTGACAAGGACGGG
GATGGGACAATAACAACCAAGGAGCTGGGGACGGTGATGCGGTCTCTGGGGCAGAACCCCACAGAAGCAG
AGCTGCAGGACATGATCAATGAAGTAGATGCCGACGGTGACGGCACAATCGACTTCCCTGAGTTCCTGAC
AATGATGGCAAGAAAAATGAAATACAGGGACACGGAAGAAGAAATTAGAGAAGCGTTCGGTGTGTTTGAT
AAGGATGGCAATGGCTACATCAGTGCAGCAGAGCTTCGCCACGTGATGACAAACCTTGGAGAGAAGTTAA
CAGATGAAGAGGTTGATGAAATGATCAGGGAAGCAGACATCGATGGGGATGGTCAGGTAAACTACGAAGA
GTTTGTACAAATGATGACAGCGAAGTAAGCGGCCGCACTAGAGCTTATCGATAATCAACCTCTGGATTAC
AAAATTTGTGAAAGATTGACTGGTATTCTTAACTATGTTGCTCCTTTTACGCTATGTGGATACGCTGCTT
TAATGCCTTTGTATCATGCTATTGCTTCCCGTATGGCTTTCATTTTCTCCTCCTTGTATAAATCCTGGTT
GCTGTCTCTTTATGAGGAGTTGTGGCCCGTTGTCAGGCAACGTGGCGTGGTGTGCACTGTGTTTGCTGAC
GCAACCCCCACTGGTTGGGGCATTGCCACCACCTGTCAGCTCCTTTCCGGGACTTTCGCTTTCCCCCTCC
CTATTGCCACGGCGGAACTCATCGCCGCCTGCCTTGCCCGCTGCTGGACAGGGGCTCGGCTGTTGGGCAC
TGACAATTCCGTGGTGTTGTCGGGGAAATCATCGTCCTTTCCTTGGCTGCTCGCCTGTGTTGCCACCTGG
ATTCTGCGCGGGACGTCCTTCTGCTACGTCCCTTCGGCCCTCAATCCAGCGGACCTTCCTTCCCGCGGCC
TGCTGCCGGCTCTGCGGCCTCTTCCGCGTCTTCGCCTTCGCCCTCAGACGAGTCGGATCTCCCTTTGGGC
CGCCTCCCCGCATCGATACCGTCGACCTCGACCCGGGCGGCCGCTTCGAGCAGACATGATAAGATACATT
GATGAGTTTGGACAAACCACAACTAGAATGCAGTGAAAAAAATGCTTTATTTGTGAAATTTGTGATGCTA
TTGCTTTATTTGTAACCATTATAAGCTGCAATAAACAAGTTAACAACAACAATTGCATTCATTTTATGTT
TCAGGTTCAGGGGGAGATGTGGGAGGTTTTT
